Addgene plasmid #25534: RAB2B
Purpose: Bacterial expression for structure determination; may not be full ORF
Depositing lab: Cheryl Arrowsmith. Depositing organization: University of Toronto.
Backbone
  Vector backbone: pET28a-LIC
  Backbone manufacturer: SGC
  Backbone size w/o insert (bp): 7328
  Vector type: Bacterial Expression
Growth in bacteria
  Bacterial resistance: Kanamycin, 50 μg/mL
  Growth temperature: 37°C
  Growth strain: DH5alpha
  Copy number: Low Copy
Gene/Insert
  Gene/Insert name: RAB2B (alt names: PDB: 2A5J; FLJ14824)
  Species: H. sapiens (human)
  Insert size (bp): 516
  Entrez Gene: RAB2B
  Tag / fusion protein: His (N terminal on insert)
  Cloning method: Restriction Enzyme
  Sequencing primers: 5′ T7; 3′ T7-term
Terms and licenses: Academic/Nonprofit Terms; Industry Terms: Not Available to Industry
Depositor comments: PDB: 2A5J http://www.thesgc.org/structures/2A5J/
How to cite: RAB2B was a gift from Cheryl Arrowsmith (Addgene plasmid # 25534 ; http://n2t.net/addgene:25534 ; RRID:Addgene_25534)
