[The description below was written by a language model from this plasmid's Addgene catalogue record.]
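Description:
RAB2B is a bacterial expression plasmid built on pET28a-LIC, a ligation-independent-cloning derivative of the pET28a vector produced by a structural genomics group. The backbone is listed as 7328 bp without the insert. It confers kanamycin resistance and is maintained at low copy number in a standard E. coli cloning strain. The record contains no feature table, so individual elements such as the origin of replication are not itemised. The use of T7 and T7-terminator sequencing primers fits the usual pET arrangement, in which the insert lies between a T7 promoter and a T7 terminator. Expression from such a cassette requires a host strain that supplies T7 RNA polymerase.

The insert is a 516 bp fragment of human RAB2B (also recorded as FLJ14824), a member of the Rab family of small GTPases, which are generally involved in vesicle trafficking. It carries an N-terminal His tag, which allows the recombinant protein to be purified by immobilised metal affinity chromatography. The record warns that the insert may not be the full open reading frame. This is typical of constructs whose boundaries were trimmed to give a well-behaved, crystallisable domain. The exact residue range is not stated, and neither is any protease cleavage site between the tag and the protein.

The stated purpose is bacterial production of protein for structure determination, and the depositor links the construct to a deposited RAB2B crystal structure. It suits laboratories that need purified recombinant RAB2B for structural, biochemical or biophysical work.
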