>Addgene plasmid #25534 | RAB2B | depositor partial sequence | sequence record 11938 | Author sequence
TATCTCTTCAAGTATATCATCATCGGAGACACAGGTGTGGGGAAGTCATGTCTCCTCCTGCAGTTTACAG
ATAAGCGGTTCCAGCCTGTCCACGACCTCACAATAGGTGTGGAGTTTGGAGCTCGTATGGTCAACATTGA
TGGAAAACAAATCAAACTGCAAATCTGGGATACGGCTGGGCAAGAATCCTTCCGTTCTATCACCCGTTCC
TACTACAGGGGAGCAGCTGGAGCACTGCTGGTGTACGACATTACAAGGCGTGAAACCTTCAACCACCTGA
CCTCATGGTTAGAGGATGCCCGGCAGCACTCTAGTTCCAACATGGTTATCATGCTCATTGGGAATAAGAG
TGACCTAGAGTCCCGCAGGGATGTGAAGAGAGAAGAAGGAGAGGCCTTTGCTAGGGAGCATGGACTTATA
TTCATGGAAACTTCAGCCAAAACAGCCTGCAATGTTGAAGAGGCCTTCATTAACACAGCCAAAGAAATAT
ATAGGAAGATCCAGCAGGGTTTATTT
