>Addgene plasmid #25534 | RAB2B | addgene partial sequence | sequence record 31517 | 25534 with T7
ATTCCTCTGAATATTTTGTTTACTTTAAGAAGGAGATATACCATGGGCAGCAGCCATCATCATCATCATC
ACAGCAGCGGCCTGGTTCCGCGTGGTAGTTATCTCTTCAAGTATATCATCATCGGAGACACAGGTGTGGG
GAAGTCATGTCTCCTCCTGCAGTTTACAGATAAGCGGTTCCAGCCTGTCCACGACCTCACAATAGGTGTG
GAGTTTGGAGCTCGTATGGTCAACATTGATGGAAAACAAATCAAACTGCAAATCTGGGATACGGCTGGGC
AAGAATCCTTCCGTTCTATCACCCGTTCCTACTACAGGGGAGCAGCTGGAGCACTGCTGGTGTACGACAT
TACAAGGCGTGAAACCTTCAACCACCTGACCTCATGGTTAGAGGATGCCCGGCAGCACTCTAGTTCCAAC
ATGGTTATCATGCTCATTGGGAATAAGAGTGACCTAGAGTCCCGCAGGGATGTGAAGAGAGAAGAAGGAG
AGGCCTTTGCTAGGGAGCATGGACTTATATTCATGGAAACTTCAGCCAAAACAGCCTGCAATGTTGAAGA
GGCCTTCATTAACACAGCCAAAGAAATATATAGGAAGATCCAGCAGGGTTTATTTTGATGACGAAGCTTG
CGGCCGCACTCGAGCACCACCACCACCACCACTGAGATCCGGCTGCTAACAAAGCCCGAAAGGAAGCTGA
GTTGGCTGCTGCCACCGCTGAGCAATAACTAGCATAACCCCTTGGGGCCTCTAAACGGGTCTTGAGGGGT
TTTTTGCTGAAAGGAGGAACTATATCCGGATTGGCGAATGGG
[122 nt withheld, positions 813-934]
